Addgene plasmid #18696: mEGFP
Depositing lab: Karel Svoboda. Depositing organization: HHMI, Janelia Research Campus. Publication: The spread of Ras activity triggered by activation of a single dendritic spine. Harvey CD, Yasuda R, Zhong H, Svoboda K. Science. 2008 Jul 4. 321(5885):136-40. 10.1126/science.1159675 PubMed 18556515.
Backbone
  Vector backbone: pRK5
  Backbone size w/o insert (bp): 4700
  Vector type: Mammalian Expression
Growth in bacteria
  Bacterial resistance: Ampicillin, 100 μg/mL
  Growth temperature: 37°C
  Growth strain: DH5alpha
  Copy number: High Copy
Gene/Insert
  Gene/Insert name: monomeric EGFP (alt name: mEGFP)
  Insert size (bp): 700
  Mutation: A206K mutation
  Cloning method: Restriction Enzyme
  Sequencing primers: 5′ CMV Forward
Terms and licenses: Academic/Nonprofit Terms; Industry Terms: Not Available to Industry
How to cite: mEGFP was a gift from Karel Svoboda (Addgene plasmid # 18696 ; http://n2t.net/addgene:18696 ; RRID:Addgene_18696)
