[The description below was written by a language model from this plasmid's Addgene catalogue record and pLannotate feature annotations shown in this document.]
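Description:
mEGFP is a mammalian expression plasmid built on the pRK5 backbone that carries monomeric enhanced GFP as its only insert. The roughly 700 bp coding sequence is a mammalian codon-optimized EGFP bearing the A206K substitution, which weakens the tendency of GFP to dimerize. This makes the protein better suited as a neutral cytoplasmic fill, a fusion partner, or a fluorescence donor. Expression is driven by the human cytomegalovirus immediate-early enhancer and promoter, followed by a fragment of a modified CMV intron A, and the transcript is terminated by an SV40 polyadenylation signal. An SP6 promoter sits just upstream of the insert and could support in vitro transcription. A short annotated fragment of a mouse IgH signal sequence also lies in this leader region; it is separated from the mEGFP reading frame and appears to be a backbone remnant rather than a functional secretion signal.

In bacteria the plasmid is maintained at high copy through a ColE1/pUC-type origin and selected with ampicillin via the β-lactamase gene. An M13 phage origin is also present, which permits single-stranded DNA production. The backbone additionally contains an SV40 enhancer/early promoter region with no complete mammalian selection marker annotated downstream, along with scattered remnants of lacZα, lacI, rop, bom and the lac promoter/operator. Two sequence records are available, a sequencing result of 5,388 nt and a depositor sequence of 5,443 nt. They give essentially the same feature layout and differ only slightly in the backbone. The associated publication concerns imaging of Ras signaling in dendritic spines, but the record does not state this plasmid's specific role there.
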