Features (pLannotate 1.2.2; 20 found; start..end, strand, type, name):
     14..393     +  enhancer       CMV enhancer: human cytomegalovirus immediate early enhancer
    394..597     +  promoter       CMV promoter: human cytomegalovirus (CMV) immediate early promoter
    733..776     +  intron         CMV intron (fragment): modified intron A from human cytomegalovirus
    828..846     +  promoter       SP6 promoter: promoter for bacteriophage SP6 RNA polymerase
    850..887     +  CDS            IgH signal sequence (fragment): signal sequence from the mouse immunoglobulin heavy chain variable region
    940..1659    +  CDS            mEGFP: enhanced GFP with monomerizing A206K mutation (Zacharias et al., 2002) mammalian codon-optimized
   1659..1680    +  misc_feature   MCS (fragment): pUC18/19 multiple cloning site
   1701..1835    +  polyA_signal   SV40 poly(A) signal: SV40 polyadenylation signal
   1908..2265    +  promoter       SV40 promoter: SV40 enhancer and early promoter
   2284..2438    +  CDS            lacZα (fragment): LacZα fragment of β-galactosidase; lacZ fragment
   2444..2495    -  misc_feature   bom (fragment): basis of mobility region from pBR322
   2514..2894    +  rep_origin     M13 ori (sequence partly withheld): M13 bacteriophage origin of replication; arrow indicates direction of (+) strand synthesis
   3156..3195    -  CDS            rop (fragment): Rop protein, which maintains plasmids at low copy number; rop
   3301..3405    +  promoter       AmpR promoter: bla
   3406..4266    +  CDS            AmpR: β-lactamase; bla; confers resistance to ampicillin, carbenicillin, and related antibiotics
   4437..5025    +  rep_origin     ori: high-copy-number ColE1/pMB1/pBR322/pUC origin of replication
   5208..5300    +  CDS            lacI (fragment): lac repressor; lacI; The lac repressor binds to the lac operator to inhibit transcription in E. coli. This inhibition can be relieved by adding lactose or isopropyl-β-D-thiogalactopyranoside (IPTG).
   5313..5334    +  protein_bind   CAP binding site: CAP binding activates transcription in the presence of cAMP. E. coli catabolite activator protein
   5349..5379    +  promoter       lac promoter: promoter for the E. coli lac operon
   5387..5403    +  protein_bind   lac operator: The lac repressor binds to the lac operator to inhibit transcription in E. coli. This inhibition can be relieved by adding lactose or isopropyl-β-D-thiogalactopyranoside (IPTG). lac repressor encoded by lacI
>Addgene plasmid #18696 | mEGFP | depositor full sequence | sequence record 8825 | Author sequence
TTCGAGCTCGCCCGACATTGATTATTGACTAGTTATTAATAGTAATCAATTACGGGGTCATTAGTTCATA
GCCCATATATGGAGTTCCGCGTTACATAACTTACGGTAAATGGCCCGCCTGGCTGACCGCCCAACGACCC
CCGCCCATTGACGTCAATAATGACGTATGTTCCCATAGTAACGCCAATAGGGACTTTCCATTGACGTCAA
TGGGTGGAGTATTTACGGTAAACTGCCCACTTGGCAGTACATCAAGTGTATCATATGCCAAGTACGCCCC
CTATTGACGTCAATGACGGTAAATGGCCCGCCTGGCATTATGCCCAGTACATGACCTTATGGGACTTTCC
TACTTGGCAGTACATCTACGTATTAGTCATCGCTATTACCATGGTGATGCGGTTTTGGCAGTACATCAAT
GGGCGTGGATAGCGGTTTGACTCACGGGGATTTCCAAGTCTCCACCCCATTGACGTCAATGGGAGTTTGT
TTTGGCACCAAAATCAACGGGACTTTCCAAAATGTCGTAACAACTCCGCCCCATTGACGCAAATGGGCGG
TAGGCGTGTACGGTGGGAGGTCTATATAAGCAGAGCTCGTTTAGTGAACCGTCAGATCGCCTGGAGACGC
CATCCACGCTGTTTTGACCTCCATAGAAGACACCGGGACCGATCCAGCCTCCGCGGCCGGGAACGGTGCA
TTGGAACGCGGATTCCCCGTGCCAAGAGTGACGTAAGTACCGCCTATAGAGTCTATAGGCCCACCCCCTT
GGCTTCGTTAGAACGCGGCTACAATTAATACATAACCTTATGTATCATACACATACGATTTAGGTGACAC
TATAGAATAACATCCACTTTGCCTTTCTCTCCACAGGTGTCCACTCCCAGGTCCAACTGCACCTCGGTTC
TATCGATTGAATTCGTACCGGTCGCCACCATGGTGAGCAAGGGCGAGGAGCTGTTCACCGGGGTGGTGCC
CATCCTGGTCGAGCTGGACGGCGACGTAAACGGCCACAAGTTCAGCGTGTCCGGCGAGGGCGAGGGCGAT
GCCACCTACGGCAAGCTGACCCTGAAGTTCATCTGCACCACCGGCAAGCTGCCCGTGCCCTGGCCCACCC
TCGTGACCACCCTGACCTACGGCGTGCAGTGCTTCAGCCGCTACCCCGACCACATGAAGCAGCACGACTT
CTTCAAGTCCGCCATGCCCGAAGGCTACGTCCAGGAGCGCACCATCTTCTTCAAGGACGACGGCAACTAC
AAGACCCGCGCCGAGGTGAAGTTCGAGGGCGACACCCTGGTGAACCGCATCGAGCTGAAGGGCATCGACT
TCAAGGAGGACGGCAACATCCTGGGGCACAAGCTGGAGTACAACTACAACAGCCACAACGTCTATATCAT
GGCCGACAAGCAGAAGAACGGCATCAAGGTGAACTTCAAGATCCGCCACAACATCGAGGACGGCAGCGTG
CAGCTCGCCGACCACTACCAGCAGAACACCCCCATCGGCGACGGCCCCGTGCTGCTGCCCGACAACCACT
ACCTGAGCACCCAGTCCAAGCTGAGCAAAGACCCCAACGAGAAGCGCGATCACATGGTCCTGCTGGAGTT
CGTGACCGCCGCCGGGATCACTCTCGGCATGGACGAGCTGTACAAGTAATCCTCTAGAGTCGACCTGCAG
AAGCTTGGCCGCCATGGCCCAACTTGTTTATTGCAGCTTATAATGGTTACAAATAAAGCAATAGCATCAC
AAATTTCACAAATAAAGCATTTTTTTCACTGCATTCTAGTTGTGGTTTGTCCAAACTCATCAATGTATCT
TATCATGTCTGGATCGATCGGGAATTAATTCGGCGCAGCACCATGGCCTGAAATAACCTCTGAAAGAGGA
ACTTGGTTAGGTACCTTCTGAGGCGGAAAGAACCAGCTGTGGAATGTGTGTCAGTTAGGGTGTGGAAAGT
CCCCAGGCTCCCCAGCAGGCAGAAGTATGCAAAGCATGCATCTCAATTAGTCAGCAACCAGGTGTGGAAA
GTCCCCAGGCTCCCCAGCAGGCAGAAGTATGCAAAGCATGCATCTCAATTAGTCAGCAACCATAGTCCCG
CCCCTAACTCCGCCCATCCCGCCCCTAACTCCGCCCAGTTCCGCCCATTCTCCGCCCCATGGCTGACTAA
TTTTTTTTATTTATGCAGAGGCCGAGGCCGCCTCGGCCTCTGAGCTATTCCAGAAGTAGTGAGGAGGCTT
TTTTGGAGGCCTAGGCTTTTGCAAAAAGCTGTTAACAGCTTGGCACTGGCCGTCGTTTTACAACGTCGTG
ACTGGGAAAACCCTGGCGTTACCCAACTTAATCGCCTTGCAGCACATCCCCCCTTCGCCAGCTGGCGTAA
TAGCGAAGAGGCCCGCACCGATCGCCCTTCCCAACAGTTGCGTAGCCTGAATGGCGAATGGCGCCTGATG
CGGTATTTTCTCCTTACGCATCTGTGCGGTATTTCACACCGCATA
[142 nt withheld, positions 2496-2637]
C
[141 nt withheld, positions 2639-2779]
CCTTTGACGTTGGAGTCCACGTTCTTT
[37 nt withheld, positions 2807-2843]
ACCCTATCTCGGGCTATTCTTTTGATTTATAAGGGATTTTGCCGATTTCGGCCTATTGGTTAAAAAATGA
GCTGATTTAACAAAAATTTAACGCGAATTTTAACAAAATATTAACGTTTACAATTTTATGGTGCACTCTC
AGTACAATCTGCTCTGATGCCGCATAGTTAAGCCAACTCCGCTATCGCTACGTGACTGGGTCATGGCTGC
GCCCCGACACCCGCCAACACCCGCTGACGCGCCCTGACGGGCTTGTCTGCTCCCGGCATCCGCTTACAGA
CAAGCTGTGACCGTCTCCGGGAGCTGCATGTGTCAGAGGTTTTCACCGTCATCACCGAAACGCGCGAGGC
AGTATTCTTGAAGACGAAAGGGCCTCGTGATACGCCTATTTTTATAGGTTAATGTCATGATAATAATGGT
TTCTTAGACGTCAGGTGGCACTTTTCGGGGAAATGTGCGCGGAACCCCTATTTGTTTATTTTTCTAAATA
CATTCAAATATGTATCCGCTCATGAGACAATAACCCTGATAAATGCTTCAATAATATTGAAAAAGGAAGA
GTATGAGTATTCAACATTTCCGTGTCGCCCTTATTCCCTTTTTTGCGGCATTTTGCCTTCCTGTTTTTGC
TCACCCAGAAACGCTGGTGAAAGTAAAAGATGCTGAAGATCAGTTGGGTGCACGAGTGGGTTACATCGAA
CTGGATCTCAACAGCGGTAAGATCCTTGAGAGTTTTCGCCCCGAAGAACGTTTTCCAATGATGAGCACTT
TTAAAGTTCTGCTATGTGGCGCGGTATTATCCCGTGATGACGCCGGGCAAGAGCAACTCGGTCGCCGCAT
ACACTATTCTCAGAATGACTTGGTTGAGTACTCACCAGTCACAGAAAAGCATCTTACGGATGGCATGACA
GTAAGAGAATTATGCAGTGCTGCCATAACCATGAGTGATAACACTGCGGCCAACTTACTTCTGACAACGA
TCGGAGGACCGAAGGAGCTAACCGCTTTTTTGCACAACATGGGGGATCATGTAACTCGCCTTGATCGTTG
GGAACCGGAGCTGAATGAAGCCATACCAAACGACGAGCGTGACACCACGATGCCAGCAGCAATGGCAACA
ACGTTGCGCAAACTATTAACTGGCGAACTACTTACTCTAGCTTCCCGGCAACAATTAATAGACTGGATGG
AGGCGGATAAAGTTGCAGGACCACTTCTGCGCTCGGCCCTTCCGGCTGGCTGGTTTATTGCTGATAAATC
TGGAGCCGGTGAGCGTGGGTCTCGCGGTATCATTGCAGCACTGGGGCCAGATGGTAAGCCCTCCCGTATC
GTAGTTATCTACACGACGGGGAGTCAGGCAACTATGGATGAACGAAATAGACAGATCGCTGAGATAGGTG
CCTCACTGATTAAGCATTGGTAACTGTCAGACCAAGTTTACTCATATATACTTTAGATTGATTTAAAACT
TCATTTTTAATTTAAAAGGATCTAGGTGAAGATCCTTTTTGATAATCTCATGACCAAAATCCCTTAACGT
GAGTTTTCGTTCCACTGAGCGTCAGACCCCGTAGAAAAGATCAAAGGATCTTCTTGAGATCCTTTTTTTC
TGCGCGTAATCTGCTGCTTGCAAACAAAAAAACCACCGCTACCAGCGGTGGTTTGTTTGCCGGATCAAGA
GCTACCAACTCTTTTTCCGAAGGTAACTGGCTTCAGCAGAGCGCAGATACCAAATACTGTCCTTCTAGTG
TAGCCGTAGTTAGGCCACCACTTCAAGAACTCTGTAGCACCGCCTACATACCTCGCTCTGCTAATCCTGT
TACCAGTGGCTGCTGCCAGTGGCGATAAGTCGTGTCTTACCGGGTTGGACTCAAGACGATAGTTACCGGA
TAAGGCGCAGCGGTCGGGCTGAACGGGGGGTTCGTGCACACAGCCCAGCTTGGAGCGAACGACCTACACC
GAACTGAGATACCTACAGCGTGAGCATTGAGAAAGCGCCACGCTTCCCGAAGGGAGAAAGGCGGACAGGT
ATCCGGTAAGCGGCAGGGTCGGAACAGGAGAGCGCACGAGGGAGCTTCCAGGGGGAAACGCCTGGTATCT
TTATAGTCCTGTCGGGTTTCGCCACCTCTGACTTGAGCGTCGATTTTTGTGATGCTCGTCAGGGGGGCGG
AGCCTATGGAAAAACGCCAGCAACGCGGCCTTTTTACGGTTCCTGGCCTTTTGCTGGCCTTTTGCTCACA
TGTTCTTTCCTGCGTTATCCCCTGATTCTGTGGATAACCGTATTACCGCCTTTGAGTGAGCTGATACCGC
TCGCCGCAGCCGAACGACCGAGCGCAGCGAGTCAGTGAGCGAGGAAGCGGAAGAGCGCCCAATACGCAAA
CCGCCTCTCCCCGCGCGTTGGCCGATTCATTAATCCAGCTGGCACGACAGGTTTCCCGACTGGAAAGCGG
GCAGTGAGCGCAACGCAATTAATGTGAGTTACCTCACTCATTAGGCACCCCAGGCTTTACACTTTATGCT
TCCGGCTCGTATGTTGTGTGGAATTGTGAGCGGATAACAATTTCACACAGGAAACAGCTATGACCATGAT
TACGAATTAA
