Features (pLannotate 1.2.2; 21 found; start..end, strand, type, name):
     14..393     +  enhancer       CMV enhancer: human cytomegalovirus immediate early enhancer
    394..597     +  promoter       CMV promoter: human cytomegalovirus (CMV) immediate early promoter
    733..776     +  intron         CMV intron (fragment): modified intron A from human cytomegalovirus
    828..846     +  promoter       SP6 promoter: promoter for bacteriophage SP6 RNA polymerase
    850..887     +  CDS            IgH signal sequence (fragment): signal sequence from the mouse immunoglobulin heavy chain variable region
    940..1659    +  CDS            mEGFP: enhanced GFP with monomerizing A206K mutation (Zacharias et al., 2002) mammalian codon-optimized
   1659..1680    +  misc_feature   MCS (fragment): pUC18/19 multiple cloning site
   1701..1835    +  polyA_signal   SV40 poly(A) signal: SV40 polyadenylation signal
   1904..2261    +  promoter       SV40 promoter: SV40 enhancer and early promoter
   2280..2434    +  CDS            lacZα (fragment): LacZα fragment of β-galactosidase; lacZ fragment
   2440..2491    -  misc_feature   bom (fragment): basis of mobility region from pBR322
   2510..2890    +  rep_origin     M13 ori (sequence partly withheld): M13 bacteriophage origin of replication; arrow indicates direction of (+) strand synthesis
   2966..3015    -  misc_feature   bom (fragment): basis of mobility region from pBR322
   3117..3152    -  CDS            rop (fragment): Rop protein, which maintains plasmids at low copy number; rop
   3247..3351    +  promoter       AmpR promoter: bla
   3352..4212    +  CDS            AmpR: β-lactamase; bla; confers resistance to ampicillin, carbenicillin, and related antibiotics
   4383..4971    +  rep_origin     ori: high-copy-number ColE1/pMB1/pBR322/pUC origin of replication
   5154..5246    +  CDS            lacI (fragment): lac repressor; lacI; The lac repressor binds to the lac operator to inhibit transcription in E. coli. This inhibition can be relieved by adding lactose or isopropyl-β-D-thiogalactopyranoside (IPTG).
   5259..5280    +  protein_bind   CAP binding site: CAP binding activates transcription in the presence of cAMP. E. coli catabolite activator protein
   5295..5325    +  promoter       lac promoter: promoter for the E. coli lac operon
   5333..5349    +  protein_bind   lac operator: The lac repressor binds to the lac operator to inhibit transcription in E. coli. This inhibition can be relieved by adding lactose or isopropyl-β-D-thiogalactopyranoside (IPTG). lac repressor encoded by lacI
>Addgene plasmid #18696 | mEGFP | addgene full sequence | sequence record 339886 | Addgene NGS Result
TTCGAGCTCGCCCGACATTGATTATTGACTAGTTATTAATAGTAATCAATTACGGGGTCATTAGTTCATA
GCCCATATATGGAGTTCCGCGTTACATAACTTACGGTAAATGGCCCGCCTGGCTGACCGCCCAACGACCC
CCGCCCATTGACGTCAATAATGACGTATGTTCCCATAGTAACGCCAATAGGGACTTTCCATTGACGTCAA
TGGGTGGAGTATTTACGGTAAACTGCCCACTTGGCAGTACATCAAGTGTATCATATGCCAAGTACGCCCC
CTATTGACGTCAATGACGGTAAATGGCCCGCCTGGCATTATGCCCAGTACATGACCTTATGGGACTTTCC
TACTTGGCAGTACATCTACGTATTAGTCATCGCTATTACCATGGTGATGCGGTTTTGGCAGTACATCAAT
GGGCGTGGATAGCGGTTTGACTCACGGGGATTTCCAAGTCTCCACCCCATTGACGTCAATGGGAGTTTGT
TTTGGCACCAAAATCAACGGGACTTTCCAAAATGTCGTAACAACTCCGCCCCATTGACGCAAATGGGCGG
TAGGCGTGTACGGTGGGAGGTCTATATAAGCAGAGCTCGTTTAGTGAACCGTCAGATCGCCTGGAGACGC
CATCCACGCTGTTTTGACCTCCATAGAAGACACCGGGACCGATCCAGCCTCCGCGGCCGGGAACGGTGCA
TTGGAACGCGGATTCCCCGTGCCAAGAGTGACGTAAGTACCGCCTATAGAGTCTATAGGCCCACCCCCTT
GGCTTCGTTAGAACGCGGCTACAATTAATACATAACCTTATGTATCATACACATACGATTTAGGTGACAC
TATAGAATAACATCCACTTTGCCTTTCTCTCCACAGGTGTCCACTCCCAGGTCCAACTGCACCTCGGTTC
TATCGATTGAATTCGTACCGGTCGCCACCATGGTGAGCAAGGGCGAGGAGCTGTTCACCGGGGTGGTGCC
CATCCTGGTCGAGCTGGACGGCGACGTAAACGGCCACAAGTTCAGCGTGTCCGGCGAGGGCGAGGGCGAT
GCCACCTACGGCAAGCTGACCCTGAAGTTCATCTGCACCACCGGCAAGCTGCCCGTGCCCTGGCCCACCC
TCGTGACCACCCTGACCTACGGCGTGCAGTGCTTCAGCCGCTACCCCGACCACATGAAGCAGCACGACTT
CTTCAAGTCCGCCATGCCCGAAGGCTACGTCCAGGAGCGCACCATCTTCTTCAAGGACGACGGCAACTAC
AAGACCCGCGCCGAGGTGAAGTTCGAGGGCGACACCCTGGTGAACCGCATCGAGCTGAAGGGCATCGACT
TCAAGGAGGACGGCAACATCCTGGGGCACAAGCTGGAGTACAACTACAACAGCCACAACGTCTATATCAT
GGCCGACAAGCAGAAGAACGGCATCAAGGTGAACTTCAAGATCCGCCACAACATCGAGGACGGCAGCGTG
CAGCTCGCCGACCACTACCAGCAGAACACCCCCATCGGCGACGGCCCCGTGCTGCTGCCCGACAACCACT
ACCTGAGCACCCAGTCCAAGCTGAGCAAAGACCCCAACGAGAAGCGCGATCACATGGTCCTGCTGGAGTT
CGTGACCGCCGCCGGGATCACTCTCGGCATGGACGAGCTGTACAAGTAATCCTCTAGAGTCGACCTGCAG
AAGCTTGGCCGCCATGGCCCAACTTGTTTATTGCAGCTTATAATGGTTACAAATAAAGCAATAGCATCAC
AAATTTCACAAATAAAGCATTTTTTTCACTGCATTCTAGTTGTGGTTTGTCCAAACTCATCAATGTATCT
TATCATGTCTGGATCGGGAATTAATTCGGCGCAGCACCATGGCCTGAAATAACCTCTGAAAGAGGAACTT
GGTTAGGTACCTTCTGAGGCGGAAAGAACCAGCTGTGGAATGTGTGTCAGTTAGGGTGTGGAAAGTCCCC
AGGCTCCCCAGCAGGCAGAAGTATGCAAAGCATGCATCTCAATTAGTCAGCAACCAGGTGTGGAAAGTCC
CCAGGCTCCCCAGCAGGCAGAAGTATGCAAAGCATGCATCTCAATTAGTCAGCAACCATAGTCCCGCCCC
TAACTCCGCCCATCCCGCCCCTAACTCCGCCCAGTTCCGCCCATTCTCCGCCCCATGGCTGACTAATTTT
TTTTATTTATGCAGAGGCCGAGGCCGCCTCGGCCTCTGAGCTATTCCAGAAGTAGTGAGGAGGCTTTTTT
GGAGGCCTAGGCTTTTGCAAAAAGCTGTTAACAGCTTGGCACTGGCCGTCGTTTTACAACGTCGTGACTG
GGAAAACCCTGGCGTTACCCAACTTAATCGCCTTGCAGCACATCCCCCTTTCGCCAGCTGGCGTAATAGC
GAAGAGGCCCGCACCGATCGCCCTTCCCAACAGTTGCGCAGCCTGAATGGCGAATGGCGCCTGATGCGGT
ATTTTCTCCTTACGCATCTGTGCGGTATTTCACACCGCATA
[142 nt withheld, positions 2492-2633]
C
[141 nt withheld, positions 2635-2775]
CCTTTGACGTTGGAGTCCACGTTCTTT
[37 nt withheld, positions 2803-2839]
ACCCTATCTCGGGCTATTCTTTTGATTTATAAGGGATTTTGCCGATTTCGGCCTATTGGTTAAAAAATGA
GCTGATTTAACAAAAATTTAACGCGAATTTTAACAAAATATTAACGTTTACAATTTTATGGTGCACTCTC
AGTACAATCTGCTCTGATGCCGCATAGTTAAGCCAGCCCCGACACCCGCCAACACCCGCTGACGCGCCCT
GACGGGCTTGTCTGCTCCCGGCATCCGCTTACAGACAAGCTGTGACCGTCTCCGGGAGCTGCATGTGTCA
GAGGTTTTCACCGTCATCACCGAAACGCGCGAGACGAAAGGGCCTCGTGATACGCCTATTTTTATAGGTT
AATGTCATGATAATAATGGTTTCTTAGACGTCAGGTGGCACTTTTCGGGGAAATGTGCGCGGAACCCCTA
TTTGTTTATTTTTCTAAATACATTCAAATATGTATCCGCTCATGAGACAATAACCCTGATAAATGCTTCA
ATAATATTGAAAAAGGAAGAGTATGAGTATTCAACATTTCCGTGTCGCCCTTATTCCCTTTTTTGCGGCA
TTTTGCCTTCCTGTTTTTGCTCACCCAGAAACGCTGGTGAAAGTAAAAGATGCTGAAGATCAGTTGGGTG
CACGAGTGGGTTACATCGAACTGGATCTCAACAGCGGTAAGATCCTTGAGAGTTTTCGCCCCGAAGAACG
TTTTCCAATGATGAGCACTTTTAAAGTTCTGCTATGTGGCGCGGTATTATCCCGTATTGACGCCGGGCAA
GAGCAACTCGGTCGCCGCATACACTATTCTCAGAATGACTTGGTTGAGTACTCACCAGTCACAGAAAAGC
ATCTTACGGATGGCATGACAGTAAGAGAATTATGCAGTGCTGCCATAACCATGAGTGATAACACTGCGGC
CAACTTACTTCTGACAACGATCGGAGGACCGAAGGAGCTAACCGCTTTTTTGCACAACATGGGGGATCAT
GTAACTCGCCTTGATCGTTGGGAACCGGAGCTGAATGAAGCCATACCAAACGACGAGCGTGACACCACGA
TGCCTGTAGCAATGGCAACAACGTTGCGCAAACTATTAACTGGCGAACTACTTACTCTAGCTTCCCGGCA
ACAATTAATAGACTGGATGGAGGCGGATAAAGTTGCAGGACCACTTCTGCGCTCGGCCCTTCCGGCTGGC
TGGTTTATTGCTGATAAATCTGGAGCCGGTGAGCGTGGGTCTCGCGGTATCATTGCAGCACTGGGGCCAG
ATGGTAAGCCCTCCCGTATCGTAGTTATCTACACGACGGGGAGTCAGGCAACTATGGATGAACGAAATAG
ACAGATCGCTGAGATAGGTGCCTCACTGATTAAGCATTGGTAACTGTCAGACCAAGTTTACTCATATATA
CTTTAGATTGATTTAAAACTTCATTTTTAATTTAAAAGGATCTAGGTGAAGATCCTTTTTGATAATCTCA
TGACCAAAATCCCTTAACGTGAGTTTTCGTTCCACTGAGCGTCAGACCCCGTAGAAAAGATCAAAGGATC
TTCTTGAGATCCTTTTTTTCTGCGCGTAATCTGCTGCTTGCAAACAAAAAAACCACCGCTACCAGCGGTG
GTTTGTTTGCCGGATCAAGAGCTACCAACTCTTTTTCCGAAGGTAACTGGCTTCAGCAGAGCGCAGATAC
CAAATACTGTTCTTCTAGTGTAGCCGTAGTTAGGCCACCACTTCAAGAACTCTGTAGCACCGCCTACATA
CCTCGCTCTGCTAATCCTGTTACCAGTGGCTGCTGCCAGTGGCGATAAGTCGTGTCTTACCGGGTTGGAC
TCAAGACGATAGTTACCGGATAAGGCGCAGCGGTCGGGCTGAACGGGGGGTTCGTGCACACAGCCCAGCT
TGGAGCGAACGACCTACACCGAACTGAGATACCTACAGCGTGAGCTATGAGAAAGCGCCACGCTTCCCGA
AGGGAGAAAGGCGGACAGGTATCCGGTAAGCGGCAGGGTCGGAACAGGAGAGCGCACGAGGGAGCTTCCA
GGGGGAAACGCCTGGTATCTTTATAGTCCTGTCGGGTTTCGCCACCTCTGACTTGAGCGTCGATTTTTGT
GATGCTCGTCAGGGGGGCGGAGCCTATGGAAAAACGCCAGCAACGCGGCCTTTTTACGGTTCCTGGCCTT
TTGCTGGCCTTTTGCTCACATGTTCTTTCCTGCGTTATCCCCTGATTCTGTGGATAACCGTATTACCGCC
TTTGAGTGAGCTGATACCGCTCGCCGCAGCCGAACGACCGAGCGCAGCGAGTCAGTGAGCGAGGAAGCGG
AAGAGCGCCCAATACGCAAACCGCCTCTCCCCGCGCGTTGGCCGATTCATTAATGCAGCTGGCACGACAG
GTTTCCCGACTGGAAAGCGGGCAGTGAGCGCAACGCAATTAATGTGAGTTAGCTCACTCATTAGGCACCC
CAGGCTTTACACTTTATGCTTCCGGCTCGTATGTTGTGTGGAATTGTGAGCGGATAACAATTTCACACAG
GAAACAGCTATGACATGATTACGAATTAA
