>Addgene plasmid #18696 | mEGFP | addgene partial sequence | sequence record 24568 | CMV-F 5'-CGCAAATGGGCGGTAGGCGTG-3'
CNNGGGNATTAGCAGAGCTGTTAGTGAACCGTCAGATCGCCTGGAGACGCCATCCACGCTGTTTTGACCT
CCATAGAAGACACCGGGACCGATCCAGCCTCCGCGGCCGGGAACGGTGCATTGGAACGCGGATTCCCCGT
GCCAAGAGTGACGTAAGTACCGCCTATAGAGTCTATAGGCCCACCCCCTTGGCTTCGTTAGAACGCGGCT
ACAATTAATACATAACCTTATGTATCATACACATACGATTTAGGTGACACTATAGAATAACATCCACTTT
GCCTTTCTCTCCACAGGTGTCCACTCCCAGGTCCAACTGCACCTCGGTTCTATCGATTGAATTCGTACCG
GTCGCCACCATGGTGAGCAAGGGCGAGGAGCTGTTCACCGGGGTGGTGCCCATCCTGGTCGAGCTGGACG
GCGACGTAAACGGCCACAAGTTCAGCGTGTCCGGCGAGGGCGAGGGCGATGCCACCTACGGCAAGCTGAC
CCTGAAGTTCATCTGCACCACCGGCAAGCTGCCCGTGCCCTGGCCCACCCTCGTGACCACCCTGACCTAC
GGCGTGCAGTGCTTCAGCCGCTACCCCGACCACATGAAGCAGCACGACTTCTTCAAGTCCGCCTGCCCCN
AAGGGTACTCTCAGGGAGCGNACCATCTTCTTCANGGACNACGGCAACTACAAGACCCGCGCCGAGGTGA
AGTTCGAGGNCNAACCCTGNTGAACNCTCTNNNTGTANNGGNTTNCNTTTNNGGGAGGACGGCAACATCC
TGGGGCACAAGCTGGATACACTACACAGCACACGTCTATTNATGGCGACANCAAANANGNCTCAGGGAAT
TCANACCNCNAANTCAAGAAN
