>Addgene plasmid #18696 | mEGFP | addgene partial sequence | sequence record 66407 | SV40pA-R 5'-GAAATTTGTGATGCTATTGC-3'
AAGTTGGGCCATGGCGGCCAAGCTTCTGCAGGTCGACTCTAGAGGATTACTTGTACAGCTCGTCCATGCC
GAGAGTGATCCCGGCGGCGGTCACGAACTCCAGCAGGACCATGTGATCGCGCTTCTCGTTGGGGTCTTTG
CTCAGCTTGGACTGGGTGCTCAGGTAGTGGTTGTCGGGCAGCAGCACGGGGCCGTCGCCGATGGGGGTGT
TCTGCTGGTAGTGGTCGGCGAGCTGCACGCTGCCGTCCTCGATGTTGTGGCGGATCTTGAAGTTCACCTT
GATGCCGTTCTTCTGCTTGTCGGCCATGATATAGACGTTGTGGCTGTTGTAGTTGTACTCCAGCTTGTGC
CCCAGGATGTTGCCGTCCTCCTTGAAGTCGATGCCCTTCAGCTCGATGCGGTTCACCAGGGTGTCGCCCT
CGAACTTCACCTCGGCGCGGGTCTTGTAGTTGCCGTCGTCCTTGAAGAAGATGGTGCGCTCCTGGACGTA
GCCTTCGGGCATGGCGGACTTGAAGAAGTCGTGCTGCTTCATGTGGTCGGGGTAGCGGCTGAAGCACTGC
ACGCCGTAGGTCAGGGTGGTCACGAGGGTGGGCCAGGGCACGGGCAGCTTGCCGGTGGTGCAGATGAACT
TCAGGGTCAGCTTGCCGTAGGTGGCATCGCCCTCGCCCTCGCCGGACACGCTGAACTTGTGGCCGTTTAC
GTCGCCGTCCAGCTCGACCAGGATGGGCACCACCCCGGTGAACAGCTCCTCGCCCTTGCTCACCATGGTG
GCGACCGGTACGAATTCAATCGATAGAACCGAGGTGCAGTTGGACCTGGGAGTGGACACCTGTGGAGAGA
AAGGCAAAGTGGATGTTATTCTATAGTGTCACCTAAATCGTATGTGTATGATAC
